>Addgene plasmid #41390 | pLEX_305 | addgene full sequence | sequence record 352470 | Addgene NGS Result
CCCCAGGCTCCCCAGCAGGCAGAAGTATGCAAAGCATGCGTCTCAATTAGTCAGCAACCATAGTCCCGCC
CCTAACTCCGCCCATCCCGCCCCTAACTCCGCCCAGTTCCGCCCATTCTCCGCCCCATGGCTGACTAATT
TTTTTTATTTATGCAGAGGCCGAGGCCGCCTCGGCCTCTGAGCTATTCCAGAAGTAGTGAGGAGGCTTTT
TTGGAGGCCTAGGCTTTTGCAAAAAGCTTTCTAGAGGTACCACCGGAGCTTACCATGACCGAGTACAAGC
CCACGGTGCGCCTCGCCACCCGCGACGACGTCCCCAGGGCCGTACGCACCCTCGCCGCCGCGTTCGCCGA
CTACCCCGCCACGCGCCACACCGTCGATCCGGACCGCCACATCGAGCGGGTCACCGAGCTGCAAGAACTC
TTCCTCACGCGCGTCGGGCTCGACATCGGCAAGGTGTGGGTCGCGGACGACGGCGCCGCCGTGGCGGTCT
GGACCACGCCGGAGAGCGTCGAAGCGGGGGCGGTGTTCGCCGAGATCGGCCCGCGCATGGCCGAGTTGAG
CGGTTCCCGGCTGGCCGCGCAGCAACAGATGGAAGGCCTCCTGGCGCCGCACCGGCCCAAGGAGCCCGCG
TGGTTCCTGGCCACCGTCGGCGTCTCGCCCGACCACCAGGGCAAGGGTCTGGGCAGCGCCGTCGTGCTCC
CCGGAGTGGAGGCGGCCGAGCGCGCCGGGGTGCCCGCCTTCCTGGAGACCTCCGCGCCCCGCAACCTCCC
CTTCTACGAGCGGCTCGGCTTCACCGTCACCGCCGACGTCGAGGTGCCCGAAGGACCGCGCACCTGGTGC
ATGACCCGCAAGCCCGGTGCCAGTTAACGAATTCTAGATCTTGAGACAAATGGCAGTATTCATCCACAAT
TTTAAAAGAAAAGGGGGGATTGGGGGGTACAGTGCAGGGGAAAGAATAGTAGACATAATAGCAACAGACA
TACAAACTAAAGAATTACAAAAACAAATTACAAAAATTCAAAATTTTCGGGTTTATTACAGGGACAGCAG
AGATCCACTTTGGCGCCGGCTCGAGGCCTGCAGGTTGCGCCTTTTCCAAGGCAGCCCTGGGTTTGCGCAG
GGACGCGGCTGCTCTGGGCGTGGTTCCGGGAAACGCAGCGGCGCCGACCCTGGGTCTCGCACATTCTTCA
CGTCCGTTCGCAGCGTCACCCGGATCTTCGCCGCTACCCTTGTGGGCCCCCCGGCGACGCTTCCTGCTCC
GCCCCTAAGTCGGGAAGGTTCCTTGCGGTTCGCGGCGTGCCGGACGTGACAAACGGAAGCCGCACGTCTC
ACTAGTACCCTCGCAGACGGACAGCGCCAGGGAGCAATGGCAGCGCGCCGACCGCGATGGGCTGTGGCCA
ATAGCGGCTGCTCAGCAGGGCGCGCCGAGAGCAGCGGCCGGGAAGGGGCGGTGCGGGAGGCGGGGTGTGG
GGCGGTAGTGTGGGCCCTGTTCCTGCCCGCGCGGTGTTCCGCATTCTGCAAGCCTCCGGAGCGCACGTCG
GCAGTCGGCTCCCTCGTTGACCGAATCACCGACCTCTCTCCCCAGGGGCTAGCATCGATTGATCAACAAG
TTTGTACAAAAAAGCTGAACGAGAAACGTAAAATGATATAAATATCAATATATTAAATTAGATTTTGCAT
AAAAAACAGACTACATAATACTGTAAAACACAACATATCCAGTCACTATGGCGGCCGCATTAGGCACCCC
AGGCTTTACACTTTATGCTTCCGGCTCGTATAATGTGTGGATTTTGAGTTAGGATCCGTCGAGATTTTCA
GGAGCTAAGGAAGCTAAAATGGAGAAAAAAATCACTGGATATACCACCGTTGATATATCCCAATGGCATC
GTAAAGAACATTTTGAGGCATTTCAGTCAGTTGCTCAATGTACCTATAACCAGACCGTTCAGCTGGATAT
TACGGCCTTTTTAAAGACCGTAAAGAAAAATAAGCACAAGTTTTATCCGGCCTTTATTCACATTCTTGCC
CGCCTGATGAATGCTCATCCGGAATTCCGTATGGCAATGAAAGACGGTGAGCTGGTGATATGGGATAGTG
TTCACCCTTGTTACACCGTTTTCCATGAGCAAACTGAAACGTTTTCATCGCTCTGGAGTGAATACCACGA
CGATTTCCGGCAGTTTCTACACATATATTCGCAAGATGTGGCGTGTTACGGTGAAAACCTGGCCTATTTC
CCTAAAGGGTTTATTGAGAATATGTTTTTCGTCTCAGCCAATCCCTGGGTGAGTTTCACCAGTTTTGATT
TAAACGTGGCCAATATGGACAACTTCTTCGCCCCCGTTTTCACCATGGGCAAATATTATACGCAAGGCGA
CAAGGTGCTGATGCCGCTGGCGATTCAGGTTCATCATGCCGTTTGTGATGGCTTCCATGTCGGCAGAATG
CTTAATGAATTACAACAGTACTGCGATGAGTGGCAGGGCGGGGCGTAAAGATCTGGATCCGGCTTACTAA
AAGCCAGATAACAGTATGCGTATTTGCGCGCTGATTTTTGCGGTATAAGAATATATACTGATATGTATAC
CCGAAGTATGTCAAAAAGAGGTATGCTATGAAGCAGCGTATTACAGTGACAGTTGACAGCGACAGCTATC
AGTTGCTCAAGGCATATATGATGTCAATATCTCCGGTCTGGTAAGCACAACCATGCAGAATGAAGCCCGT
CGTCTGCGTGCCGAACGCTGGAAAGCGGAAAATCAGGAAGGGATGGCTGAGGTCGCCCGGTTTATTGAAA
TGAACGGCTCTTTTGCTGACGAGAACAGGGGCTGGTGAAATGCAGTTTAAGGTTTACACCTATAAAAGAG
AGAGCCGTTATCGTCTGTTTGTGGATGTACAGAGTGATATTATTGACACGCCCGGGCGACGGATGGTGAT
CCCCCTGGCCAGTGCACGTCTGCTGTCAGATAAAGTCTCCCGTGAACTTTACCCGGTGGTGCATATCGGG
GATGAAAGCTGGCGCATGATGACCACCGATATGGCCAGTGTGCCGGTCTCCGTTATCGGGGAAGAAGTGG
CTGATCTCAGCCACCGCGAAAATGACATCAAAAACGCCATTAACCTGATGTTCTGGGGAATATAAATGTC
AGGCTCCCTTATACACAGCCAGTCTGCAGGTCGACCATAGTGACTGGATATGTTGTGTTTTACAGTATTA
TGTAGTCTGTTTTTTATGCAAAATCTAATTTAATATATTGATATTTATATCATTTTACGTTTCTCGTTCA
GCTTTCTTGTACAAAGTGGTTACCGGTTAGTAATGAACTAGTTAAGTCGACAATCAACGCGTTAAGTCGA
CAATCAACCTCTGGATTACAAAATTTGTGAAAGATTGACTGGTATTCTTAACTATGTTGCTCCTTTTACG
CTATGTGGATACGCTGCTTTAATGCCTTTGTATCATGCTATTGCTTCCCGTATGGCTTTCATTTTCTCCT
CCTTGTATAAATCCTGGTTGCTGTCTCTTTATGAGGAGTTGTGGCCCGTTGTCAGGCAACGTGGCGTGGT
GTGCACTGTGTTTGCTGACGCAACCCCCACTGGTTGGGGCATTGCCACCACCTGTCAGCTCCTTTCCGGG
ACTTTCGCTTTCCCCCTCCCTATTGCCACGGCGGAACTCATCGCCGCCTGCCTTGCCCGCTGCTGGACAG
GGGCTCGGCTGTTGGGCACTGACAATTCCGTGGTGTTGTCGGGGAAATCATCGTCCTTTCCTTGGCTGCT
CGCCTGTGTTGCCACCTGGATTCTGCGCGGGACGTCCTTCTGCTACGTCCCTTCGGCCCTCAATCCAGCG
GACCTTCCTTCCCGCGGCCTGCTGCCGGCTCTGCGGCCTCTTCCGCGTCTTCGCCTTCGCCCTCAGACGA
GTCGGATCTCCCTTTGGGCCGCCTCCCCGCGTCGACTTTAAGACCAATGACTTACAAGGCAGCTGTAGAT
CTTAGCCACTTTTTAAAAGAAAAGGGGGGACTGGAAGGGCTAATTCACTCCCAACGAAGACAAGATCTGC
TTTTTGCTTGTACTGGGTCTCTCTGGTTAGACCAGATCTGAGCCTGGGAGCTCTCTGGCTAACTAGGGAA
CCCACTGCTTAAGCCTCAATAAAGCTTGCCTTGAGTGCTTCAAGTAGTGTGTGCCCGTCTGTTGTGTGAC
TCTGGTAACTAGAGATCCCTCAGACCCTTTTAGTCAGTGTGGAAAATCTCTAGCAGTACGTATAGTAGTT
CATGTCATCTTATTATTCAGTATTTATAACTTGCAAAGAAATGAATATCAGAGAGTGAGAGGAACTTGTT
TATTGCAGCTTATAATGGTTACAAATAAAGCAATAGCATCACAAATTTCACAAATAAAGCATTTTTTTCA
CTGCATTCTAGTTGTGGTTTGTCCAAACTCATCAATGTATCTTATCATGTCTGGCTCTAGCTATCCCGCC
CCTAACTCCGCCCATCCCGCCCCTAACTCCGCCCAGTTCCGCCCATTCTCCGCCCCATGGCTGACTAATT
TTTTTTATTTATGCAGAGGCCGAGGCCGCCTCGGCCTCTGAGCTATTCCAGAAGTAGTGAGGAGGCTTTT
TTGGAGGCCTAGGGACGTACCCAATTCGCCCTATAGTGAGTCGTATTACGCGCGCTCACTGGCCGTCGTT
TTACAACGTCGTGACTGGGAAAACCCTGGCGTTACCCAACTTAATCGCCTTGCAGCACATCCCCCTTTCG
CCAGCTGGCGTAATAGCGAAGAGGCCCGCACCGATCGCCCTTCCCAACAGTTGCGCAGCCTGAATGGCGA
ATGGG
[124 nt withheld, positions 4836-4959]
C
[91 nt withheld, positions 4961-5051]
A
[49 nt withheld, positions 5053-5101]
CCTTTGACGTTGGAGTCCACGTTCTTT
[37 nt withheld, positions 5129-5165]
ACCCTATCTCGGTCTATTCTTTTGATTTATAAGGGATTTTGCCGATTTCGGCCTATTGGTTAAAAAATGA
GCTGATTTAACAAAAATTTAACGCGAATTTTAACAAAATATTAACGCTTACAATTTAGGTGGCACTTTTC
GGGGAAATGTGCGCGGAACCCCTATTTGTTTATTTTTCTAAATACATTCAAATATGTATCCGCTCATGAG
ACAATAACCCTGATAAATGCTTCAATAATATTGAAAAAGGAAGAGTATGAGTATTCAACATTTCCGTGTC
GCCCTTATTCCCTTTTTTGCGGCATTTTGCCTTCCTGTTTTTGCTCACCCAGAAACGCTGGTGAAAGTAA
AAGATGCTGAAGATCAGTTGGGTGCACGAGTGGGTTACATCGAACTGGATCTCAACAGCGGTAAGATCCT
TGAGAGTTTTCGCCCCGAAGAACGTTTTCCAATGATGAGCACTTTTAAAGTTCTGCTATGTGGCGCGGTA
TTATCCCGTATTGACGCCGGGCAAGAGCAACTCGGTCGCCGCATACACTATTCTCAGAATGACTTGGTTG
AGTACTCACCAGTCACAGAAAAGCATCTTACGGATGGCATGACAGTAAGAGAATTATGCAGTGCTGCCAT
AACCATGAGTGATAACACTGCGGCCAACTTACTTCTGACAACGATCGGAGGACCGAAGGAGCTAACCGCT
TTTTTGCACAACATGGGGGATCATGTAACTCGCCTTGATCGTTGGGAACCGGAGCTGAATGAAGCCATAC
CAAACGACGAGCGTGACACCACGATGCCTGTAGCAATGGCAACAACGTTGCGCAAACTATTAACTGGCGA
ACTACTTACTCTAGCTTCCCGGCAACAATTAATAGACTGGATGGAGGCGGATAAAGTTGCAGGACCACTT
CTGCGCTCGGCCCTTCCGGCTGGCTGGTTTATTGCTGATAAATCTGGAGCCGGTGAGCGTGGGTCTCGCG
GTATCATTGCAGCACTGGGGCCAGATGGTAAGCCCTCCCGTATCGTAGTTATCTACACGACGGGGAGTCA
GGCAACTATGGATGAACGAAATAGACAGATCGCTGAGATAGGTGCCTCACTGATTAAGCATTGGTAACTG
TCAGACCAAGTTTACTCATATATACTTTAGATTGATTTAAAACTTCATTTTTAATTTAAAAGGATCTAGG
TGAAGATCCTTTTTGATAATCTCATGACCAAAATCCCTTAACGTGAGTTTTCGTTCCACTGAGCGTCAGA
CCCCGTAGAAAAGATCAAAGGATCTTCTTGAGATCCTTTTTTTCTGCGCGTAATCTGCTGCTTGCAAACA
AAAAAACCACCGCTACCAGCGGTGGTTTGTTTGCCGGATCAAGAGCTACCAACTCTTTTTCCGAAGGTAA
CTGGCTTCAGCAGAGCGCAGATACCAAATACTGTTCTTCTAGTGTAGCCGTAGTTAGGCCACCACTTCAA
GAACTCTGTAGCACCGCCTACATACCTCGCTCTGCTAATCCTGTTACCAGTGGCTGCTGCCAGTGGCGAT
AAGTCGTGTCTTACCGGGTTGGACTCAAGACGATAGTTACCGGATAAGGCGCAGCGGTCGGGCTGAACGG
GGGGTTCGTGCACACAGCCCAGCTTGGAGCGAACGACCTACACCGAACTGAGATACCTACAGCGTGAGCT
ATGAGAAAGCGCCACGCTTCCCGAAGGGAGAAAGGCGGACAGGTATCCGGTAAGCGGCAGGGTCGGAACA
GGAGAGCGCACGAGGGAGCTTCCAGGGGGAAACGCCTGGTATCTTTATAGTCCTGTCGGGTTTCGCCACC
TCTGACTTGAGCGTCGATTTTTGTGATGCTCGTCAGGGGGGCGGAGCCTATGGAAAAACGCCAGCAACGC
GGCCTTTTTACGGTTCCTGGCCTTTTGCTGGCCTTTTGCTCACATGTTCTTTCCTGCGTTATCCCCTGAT
TCTGTGGATAACCGTATTACCGCCTTTGAGTGAGCTGATACCGCTCGCCGCAGCCGAACGACCGAGCGCA
GCGAGTCAGTGAGCGAGGAAGCGGAAGAGCGCCCAATACGCAAACCGCCTCTCCCCGCGCGTTGGCCGAT
TCATTAATGCAGCTGGCACGACAGGTTTCCCGACTGGAAAGCGGGCAGTGAGCGCAACGCAATTAATGTG
AGTTAGCTCACTCATTAGGCACCCCAGGCTTTACACTTTATGCTTCCGGCTCGTATGTTGTGTGGAATTG
TGAGCGGATAACAATTTCACACAGGAAACAGCTATGACCATGATTACGCCAAGCGCGCAATTAACCCTCA
CTAAAGGGAACAAAAGCTGGAGCTGCAAGCTTAATGTAGTCTTATGCAATACTCTTGTAGTCTTGCAACA
TGGTAACGATGAGTTAGCAACATGCCTTACAAGGAGAGAAAAAGCACCGTGCATGCCGATTGGTGGAAGT
AAGGTGGTACGATCGTGCCTTATTAGGAAGGCAACAGACGGGTCTGACATGGATTGGACGAACCACTGAA
TTGCCGCATTGCAGAGATATTGTATTTAAGTGCCTAGCTCGATACATAAACGGGTCTCTCTGGTTAGACC
AGATCTGAGCCTGGGAGCTCTCTGGCTAACTAGGGAACCCACTGCTTAAGCCTCAATAAAGCTTGCCTTG
AGTGCTTCAAGTAGTGTGTGCCCGTCTGTTGTGTGACTCTGGTAACTAGAGATCCCTCAGACCCTTTTAG
TCAGTGTGGAAAATCTCTAGCAGTGGCGCCCGAACAGGGACTTGAAAGCGAAAGGGAAACCAGAGGAGCT
CTCTCGACGCAGGACTCGGCTTGCTGAAGCGCGCACGGCAAGAGGCGAGGGGCGGCGACTGGTGAGTACG
CCAAAAATTTTGACTAGCGGAGGCTAGAAGGAGAGAGATGGGTGCGAGAGCGTCAGTATTAAGCGGGGGA
GAATTAGATCGCGATGGGAAAAAATTCGGTTAAGGCCAGGGGGAAAGAAAAAATATAAATTAAAACATAT
AGTATGGGCAAGCAGGGAGCTAGAACGATTCGCAGTTAATCCTGGCCTGTTAGAAACATCAGAAGGCTGT
AGACAAATACTGGGACAGCTACAACCATCCCTTCAGACAGGATCAGAAGAACTTAGATCATTATATAATA
CAGTAGCAACCCTCTATTGTGTGCATCAAAGGATAGAGATAAAAGACACCAAGGAAGCTTTAGACAAGAT
AGAGGAAGAGCAAAACAAAAGTAAGACCACCGCACAGCAAGCGGCCGCTGATCTTCAGACCTGGAGGAGG
AGATATGAGGGACAATTGGAGAAGTGAATTATATAAATATAAAGTAGTAAAAATTGAACCATTAGGAGTA
GCACCCACCAAGGCAAAGAGAAGAGTGGTGCAGAGAGAAAAAAGAGCAGTGGGAATAGGAGCTTTGTTCC
TTGGGTTCTTGGGAGCAGCAGGAAGCACTATGGGCGCAGCGTCAATGACGCTGACGGTACAGGCCAGACA
ATTATTGTCTGGTATAGTGCAGCAGCAGAACAATTTGCTGAGGGCTATTGAGGCGCAACAGCATCTGTTG
CAACTCACAGTCTGGGGCATCAAGCAGCTCCAGGCAAGAATCCTGGCTGTGGAAAGATACCTAAAGGATC
AACAGCTCCTGGGGATTTGGGGTTGCTCTGGAAAACTCATTTGCACCACTGCTGTGCCTTGGAATGCTAG
TTGGAGTAATAAATCTCTGGAACAGATTTGGAATCACACGACCTGGATGGAGTGGGACAGAGAAATTAAC
AATTACACAAGCTTAATACACTCCTTAATTGAAGAATCGCAAAACCAGCAAGAAAAGAATGAACAAGAAT
TATTGGAATTAGATAAATGGGCAAGTTTGTGGAATTGGTTTAACATAACAAATTGGCTGTGGTATATAAA
ATTATTCATAATGATAGTAGGAGGCTTGGTAGGTTTAAGAATAGTTTTTGCTGTACTTTCTATAGTGAAT
AGAGTTAGGCAGGGATATTCACCATTATCGTTTCAGACCCACCTCCCAACCCCGAGGGGACCCATGCATT
GCATCTCAATTAGTCAGCAACCAGGTGTGGAAAGT
Features (pLannotate 1.2.2; 35 found; start..end, strand, type, name):
     84..219     +  rep_origin     SV40 ori: SV40 origin of replication
    265..861     +  CDS            PuroR (fragment): puromycin N-acetyltransferase; pac from Streptomyces; confers resistance to puromycin
    910..1027    +  misc_feature   cPPT/CTS: central polypurine tract and central termination sequence of HIV-1
   1085..1585    +  promoter       hPGK promoter: human phosphoglycerate kinase 1 promoter
   1606..1730    +  protein_bind   attR1: mutant version of attR; recombination site for the Gateway® LR reaction LR Clonase™
   1755..1785    +  promoter       lac UV5 promoter: E. coli lac promoter with an "up" mutation
   1809..1838    +  promoter       cat promoter (fragment): promoter of the E. coli cat gene encoding chloramphenicol acetyltransferase
   1839..2498    +  CDS            CmR: chloramphenicol acetyltransferase; cat; confers resistance to chloramphenicol
   2677..2835    +  CDS            ccdA (fragment): CCDA_ECO57 - Also known as H, letA. Experimental evidence at protein level: Swiss-Prot protein existence level 1. Antitoxin component of a type II toxin-antitoxin (TA) system which inhibits the post-segregational killing (PSK) of plasmid-free cells, also referred to as a plasmid addiction system. Binds to and blocks the activity of CcdB; will also remove bound CcdB protein from the CcdB-GyrA complex by forming a CcdA-CcdB complex, a process termed rejuvenation. Functions as a transcriptional corepressor for the ccdAB operon, repression also requires CcdB (By similarity). From Escherichia coli
   2840..3142    +  CDS            ccdB: CCDB_ECOLI - Also known as G, letB, letD. Experimental evidence at protein level: Swiss-Prot protein existence level 1. Toxic component of a type II toxin-antitoxin (TA) system, functioning in plasmid maintainence. Responsible for the post- segregational killing (PSK) of plasmid-free cells, also referred to as a plasmid addiction system. Half-life of over 2 hours. Cell killing by CcdB is accompanied by filamentation, defects in chromosome and plasmid segregation, defects in cell division, formation of anucleate cells, decreased DNA synthesis and plasmid loss. Interferes with the activity of DN
   3186..3310    -  protein_bind   attR2: mutant version of attR; recombination site for the Gateway® LR reaction LR Clonase™
   3362..3950    +  misc_feature   WPRE: woodchuck hepatitis virus posttranscriptional regulatory element
   4001..4020    +  misc_feature   cPPT/CTS (fragment): central polypurine tract and central termination sequence of HIV-1
   4022..4255    +  LTR            3' LTR (ΔU3): self-inactivating 3' long terminal repeat (LTR) from HIV-1
   4333..4454    +  polyA_signal   SV40 poly(A) signal: SV40 polyadenylation signal
   4494..4629    +  rep_origin     SV40 ori: SV40 origin of replication
   4650..4668    -  promoter       T7 promoter: promoter for bacteriophage T7 RNA polymerase
   4676..4831    +  CDS            lacZα (fragment): LacZα fragment of β-galactosidase; lacZ fragment
   4836..5264    +  rep_origin     f1 ori (sequence partly withheld): f1 bacteriophage origin of replication; arrow indicates direction of (+) strand synthesis
   5317..5421    +  promoter       AmpR promoter: bla
   5422..6282    +  CDS            AmpR: β-lactamase; bla; confers resistance to ampicillin, carbenicillin, and related antibiotics
   6453..7041    +  rep_origin     ori: high-copy-number ColE1/pMB1/pBR322/pUC origin of replication
   7224..7316    +  CDS            lacI (fragment): lac repressor; lacI; The lac repressor binds to the lac operator to inhibit transcription in E. coli. This inhibition can be relieved by adding lactose or isopropyl-β-D-thiogalactopyranoside (IPTG).
   7329..7350    +  protein_bind   CAP binding site: CAP binding activates transcription in the presence of cAMP. E. coli catabolite activator protein
   7365..7395    +  promoter       lac promoter: promoter for the E. coli lac operon
   7403..7419    +  protein_bind   lac operator: The lac repressor binds to the lac operator to inhibit transcription in E. coli. This inhibition can be relieved by adding lactose or isopropyl-β-D-thiogalactopyranoside (IPTG). lac repressor encoded by lacI
   7464..7482    +  promoter       T3 promoter: promoter for bacteriophage T3 RNA polymerase
   7510..7736    +  promoter       RSV promoter: Rous sarcoma virus enhancer/promoter
   7737..7917    +  LTR            5' LTR (truncated): truncated 5' long terminal repeat (LTR) from HIV-1
   7964..8089    +  misc_feature   HIV-1 Ψ: packaging signal of human immunodeficiency virus type 1
   8073..8436    +  CDS            HIV-1 gag (fragment): gag protein from human immunodeficiency virus 1; gag
   8582..8815    +  misc_feature   RRE: The Rev response element (RRE) of HIV-1 allows for Rev-dependent mRNA export from the nucleus to the cytoplasm.
   9192..9218    +  CDS            Rev (fragment): human immunodeficiency virus 1 (HIV-1) Rev protein; rev; enhances nuclear export of unspliced and incompletely spliced viral mRNAs
   9225..9248    +  promoter       SV40 promoter (fragment): SV40 early promoter
   9249..60      +  promoter       SV40 promoter (fragment) (across the origin): SV40 enhancer and early promoter
