[The description below was written by a language model from this plasmid's Addgene catalogue record and pLannotate feature annotations shown in this document.]
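Description:
pLEX_305 (also called pLX305) is an empty lentiviral Gateway destination vector built on the pLKO backbone, about 9.3 kb, designed for constitutive expression of an untagged open reading frame in mammalian cells. It is a high-copy plasmid in E. coli, carrying the ColE1/pUC-type origin, an f1 origin and an ampicillin resistance gene in the backbone. Because the unrecombined Gateway cassette contains the ccdB toxin gene along with a chloramphenicol resistance gene, the empty vector must be propagated in a ccdB-tolerant strain and is selected with both ampicillin and chloramphenicol.

The viral portion has a third-generation, self-inactivating layout: an RSV promoter drives a truncated HIV-1 5' LTR, followed by the Ψ packaging signal with a gag fragment and the Rev response element, and the transfer region ends in a ΔU3 3' LTR with a downstream SV40 polyadenylation signal. Between these elements sit two expression units. The first is an SV40 early promoter/origin driving puromycin N-acetyltransferase, which allows selection of transduced cells. It is followed by the cPPT/CTS, which aids nuclear import of the viral genome. The second unit is a human PGK promoter upstream of the attR1–CmR–ccdB–attR2 cassette, with a WPRE downstream to enhance transcript stability and expression. An LR recombination with an entry clone replaces the CmR/ccdB segment with the gene of interest, placing it under PGK control with no vector-encoded epitope tag. The loss of ccdB provides counterselection for recombinants in standard strains. The resulting clones are used to make lentivirus for stable, puromycin-selectable expression of individual genes or ORF collections.
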