Addgene plasmid #41390: pLEX_305
Purpose: (Empty Backbone) Constitutive lentiviral expression, SV40-puro; PGK-gateway-no tag
Depositing lab: David Root. Depositing organization: Broad Institute.
Backbone
  Vector backbone: pLKO
  Backbone size (bp): 9260
  Vector type: Mammalian Expression, Lentiviral ; Gateway Destination vector
  Promoter: PGK
  Selectable markers: Puromycin
Growth in bacteria
  Bacterial resistance: Chloramphenicol and Ampicillin, 25 & 100 μg/mL
  Growth temperature: 30°C
  Growth strain: ccdB Survival
  Growth instructions: ccdB resistant bacteria. 30C for liquid culture. 37C for plates.
  Copy number: High Copy
Gene/Insert
  Cloning method: Gateway Cloning
  Sequencing primers: 5′ hPGK-F (GTGTTCCGCATTCTGCAAG); 3′ WPRE-R
Terms and licenses: Academic/Nonprofit Terms; Industry Terms: Not Available to Industry
Depositor comments: Plasmid for constitutive lentiviral expression. Alternate plasmid names: pLX305, SV40-puro; PGK-gateway-no tag
How to cite: pLEX_305 was a gift from David Root (Addgene plasmid # 41390 ; http://n2t.net/addgene:41390 ; RRID:Addgene_41390)
