>Addgene plasmid #41390 | pLEX_305 | addgene partial sequence | sequence record 55732 | CAT-R 5'-GCAACTGACTGAAATGCCTC-3'
CATTGGGATATATCAACGGTGGTATATCCAGTGATTTTTTTCTCCATTTTAGCTTCCTTAGCTCCTGAAA
ATCTCGACGGATCCTAACTCAAAATCCACACATTATACGAGCCGGAAGCATAAAGTGTAAAGCCTGGGGT
GCCTAATGCGGCCGCCATAGTGACTGGATATGTTGTGTTTTACAGTATTATGTAGTCTGTTTTTTATGCA
AAATCTAATTTAATATATTGATATTTATATCATTTTACGTTTCTCGTTCAGCTTTTTTGTACAAACTTGT
TGATCAATCGATGCTAGCCCCTGGGGAGAGAGGTCGGTGATTCGGTCAACGAGGGAGCCGACTGCCGACG
TGCGCTCCGGAGGCTTGCAGAATGCGGAACACCGCGCGGGCAGGAACAGGGCCCACACTACCGCCCCACA
CCCCGCCTCCCGCACCGCCCCTTCCCGGCCGCTGCTCTCGGCGCGCCCTGCTGAGCAGCCGCTATTGGCC
ACAGCCCATCGCGGTCGGCGCGCTGCCATTGCTCCCTGGCGCTGTCCGTCTGCGAGGGTACTAGTGAGAC
GTGCGGCTTCCGTTTGTCACGTCCGGCACGCCGCGAACCGCAAGGAACCTTCCCGACTTAGGGGCGGAGC
AGGAAGCGTCGCCGGGGGGCCCACAAGGGTAGCGGCGAAGATCCGGGTGACGCTGCGAACGGACGTGAAG
AATGTGCGAGACCCAGGGTCGGCGCCGCTGCGTTTCCCGGAACCACGCCCAGAGCAGCCGCGTCCCTGCG
CAAACCCAGGGCTGCCTTGGAAAAGGCGCAACCTG
