>Addgene plasmid #41390 | pLEX_305 | addgene partial sequence | sequence record 56140 | ccdB-Fwd 5'-GCATGATGACCACCGATATG-3'
AGTGGCTGATCTCAGCCACCGCGAAAATGACATCAAAAACGCCATTAACCTGATGTTCTGGGGAATATAA
ATGTCAGGCTCCCTTATACACAGCCAGTCTGCAGGTCGACCATAGTGACTGGATATGTTGTGTTTTACAG
TATTATGTAGTCTGTTTTTTATGCAAAATCTAATTTAATATATTGATATTTATATCATTTTACGTTTCTC
GTTCAGCTTTCTTGTACAAAGTGGTTACCGGTTAGTAATGAACTAGTTAAGTCGACAATCAACGCGTTAA
GTCGACAATCAACCTCTGGATTACAAAATTTGTGAAAGATTGACTGGTATTCTTAACTATGTTGCTCCTT
TTACGCTATGTGGATACGCTGCTTTAATGCCTTTGTATCATGCTATTGCTTCCCGTATGGCTTTCATTTT
CTCCTCCTTGTATAAATCCTGGTTGCTGTCTCTTTATGAGGAGTTGTGGCCCGTTGTCAGGCAACGTGGC
GTGGTGTGCACTGTGTTTGCTGACGCAACCCCCACTGGTTGGGGCATTGCCACCACCTGTCAGCTCCTTT
CCGGGACTTTCGCTTTCCCCCTCCCTATTGCCACGGCGGAACTCATCGCCGCCTGCCTTGCCCGCTGCTG
GACAGGGGCTCGGCTGTTGGGCACTGACAATTCCGTGGTGTTGTCGGGGAAATCATCGTCCTTTCCTTGG
CTGCTCGCCTGTGTTGCCACCTGGATTCTGCGCGGGACGTCCTTCTGCTACGTCCCTTCGGCCCTCAATC
CAGCGGACCTTCCTTCCCGCGGCCTGCTGCCGGCTCTGCGGCCTCTTCCGCGTCTTCGCCTTCGCCCTCA
GACGAGTCGGATCTCCCTTTGGGCCGCCTCCCCGCGTCGACTTTAAGACCAATGACTTACAAGGCAGCTG
TAGATCTTAGCCACTTT
