>Addgene plasmid #41390 | pLEX_305 | addgene partial sequence | sequence record 56145 | puro-variant-R 5'-gtgggcttgtactcggtcat-3'
TCTAGAAGCTTTTTGCAAAGCCTAGGCCTCCAAAAAAGCCTCCTCACTACTTCTGGAATAGCTCAGAGGC
CGAGGCGGCCTCGGCCTCTGCATAAATAAAAAAAATTAGTCAGCCATGGGGCGGAGAATGGGCGGAACTG
GGCGGAGTTAGGGGCGGGATGGGCGGAGTTAGGGGCGGGACTATGGTTGCTGACTAATTGAGACGCATGC
TTTGCATACTTCTGCCTGCTGGGGAGCCTGGGGACTTTCCACACCTGGTTGCTGACTAATTGAGATGCAA
TGCATGGGTCCCCTCGGGGTTGGGAGGTGGGTCTGAAACGATAATGGTGAATATCCCTGCCTAACTCTAT
TCACTATAGAAAGTACAGCAAAAACTATTCTTAAACCTACCAAGCCTCCTACTATCATTATGAATAATTT
TATATACCACAGCCAATTTGTTATGTTAAACCAATTCCACAAACTTGCCCATTTATCTAATTCCAATAAT
TCTTGTTCATTCTTTTCTTGCTGGTTTTGCGATTCTTCAATTAAGGAGTGTATTAAGCTTGTGTAATTGT
TAATTTCTCTGTCCCACTCCATCCAGGTCGTGTGATTCCAAATCTGTTCCAGAGATTTATTACTCCAACT
AGCATTCCAAGGCACAGCAGTGGTGCAAATGAGTTTTCCAGAGCAACCCCAAATCCCCAGGAGCTGTTGA
TCCTTTAGGTATCTTTCCACAGCCAGGATTCTTGCCTGGAGCTGCTTGATGCCCCAGACTGTGAGTTGCA
ACAGATGCTGTTGCGCCTCAATAGCCCTCAGCAAATTGTTCTGCTGCTGCACTATACCAGACAATAATTG
TCTGGCCTGTACCGTCAGCGTCATTGACGCTGCGCCCATAGTGCTTCCTGCTGCTCC
